>Addgene plasmid #100663 | YCe3757 HC_Kan_conn_U-V | depositor full sequence | sequence record 189585 | YCe3757 HC_Kan_conn_U-V sequence 1849 bps
TATGGAGGTCAGGTATGATTTAAATGGTCAGTATTGAGCGATATCTAGAGAATTCGTCACGTCTCGTGGA
TAATCCAACAACCCCATAACACCCGCCACACATACAGTTGCGAGACGAAAACGAATTCAAGCTTGATATC
ATTCAGGACGAGCCTCAGACTCCAGCGTAACTGGACTGCAATCAACTCACTGGCTCACCTTCACGGGTGG
GCCTTTCTTCGGTAGAAAATCAAAGGATCTTCTTGAGATCCTTTTTTTCTGCGCGTAATCTGCTGCTTGC
AAACAAAAAAACCACCGCTACCAGCGGTGGTTTGTTTGCCGGATCAAGAGCTACCAACTCTTTTTCCGAG
GTAACTGGCTTCAGCAGAGCGCAGATACCAAATACTGTTCTTCTAGTGTAGCCGTAGTTAGGCCACCACT
TCAAGAACTCTGTAGCACCGCCTACATACCTCGCTCTGCTAATCCTGTTACCAGTGGCTGCTGCCAGTGG
CGATAAGTCGTGTCTTACCGGGTTGGACTCAAGACGATAGTTACCGGATAAGGCGCAGCGGTCGGGCTGA
ACGGGGGGTTCGTGCACACAGCCCAGCTTGGAGCGAACGACCTACACCGAACTGAGATACCTACAGCGTG
AGCTATGAGAAAGCGCCACGCTTCCCGAAGGGAGAAAGGCGGACAGGTATCCGGTAAGCGGCAGGGTCGG
AACAGGAGAGCGCACGAGGGAGCTTCCAGGGGGAAACGCCTGGTATCTTTATAGTCCTGTCGGGTTTCGC
CACCTCTGACTTGAGCATCGATTTTTGTGATGCTCGTCAGGGGGGCGGAGCCTATGGAAAAACGCCAGCA
ACGCAGAAAGGCCCACCCGAAGGTGAGCCAGGTGATTACATTTGGGCCCTCATTAGAAAAACTCATCGAG
CATCAAGTGAAACTGCAATTTATTCATATCAGGATTATCAATACCATATTTTTGAAAAAGCCGTTTCTGT
AATGAAGGAGAAAACTCACCGAGGCAGTTCCATAGGATGGCAAGATCCTGGTATCGGTCTGCGATTCCGA
CTCGTCCAACATCAATACAACCTATTAATTTCCCCTCGTCAAAAATAAGGTTATCAAGTGAGAAATCACC
ATGAGTGACGACTGAATCCGGTGAGAATGGCAAAAGCTTATGCATTTCTTTCCAGACTTGTTCAACAGGC
CAGCCATTACGCTCGTCATCAAAATCACTCGCACCAACCAAACCGTTATTCATTCGTGATTGCGCCTGAG
CGAGACGAAATACGCGATCGCCGTTAAAAGGACAATTACAAACAGGAATCGAATGCAACCGGCGCAGGAA
CACTGCCAGCGCATCAACAATATTTTCACCTGAATCAGGATATTCTTCTAATACCTGGAATGCTGTTTTC
CCTGGGATCGCAGTGGTGAGTAACCATGCATCATCAGGAGTACGGATAAAATGCTTGATGGTCGGAAGAG
GCATAAATTCCGTCAGCCAGTTTAGCCTGACCATCTCATCTGTAACATCATTGGCAACGCTACCTTTGCC
ATGTTTCAGAAACAACTCTGGCGCATCGGGCTTCCCATACAATCGATAGATTGTCGCACCTGATTGCCCG
ACATTATCGCGAGCCCATTTATACCCATATAAATCAGCATCCATGTTGGAATTTAATCGCGGCCTCGAGC
AAGACGTTTCCCGTTGAATATGGCTCATTTTAGCTTCCTTAGCTCCTGAAAATCTCGATAACTCAAAAAA
TACGCCCGGTAGTGATCTTATTTCATTATGGTGAAAGTTGGAACCTCTTACGTGCCGATCAAGTCAAAAG
CCTCCGGTCGGAGGCTTTTGACTTTCTGC
Features (pLannotate 1.2.2; 6 found; start..end, strand, type, name):
    192..221     +  terminator     T3Te terminator: phage T3 early transcription terminator
    243..830     +  rep_origin     ori: high-copy-number ColE1/pMB1/pBR322/pUC origin of replication
    842..869     -  terminator     T7Te terminator: phage T7 early transcription terminator
    893..1708    -  CDS            KanR: aminoglycoside phosphotransferase; aph(3')-Ia; confers resistance to kanamycin in bacteria or G418 (Geneticin®) in eukaryotes
   1709..1811    -  promoter       cat promoter: promoter of the E. coli cat gene encoding chloramphenicol acetyltransferase
   1812..1843    -  terminator     tonB terminator: bidirectional E. coli tonB-P14 transcription terminator
