>Addgene plasmid #100663 | YCe3757 HC_Kan_conn_U-V | addgene full sequence | sequence record 192777 | Addgene NGS Result
ACCTGACCTCCATAGCAGAAAGTCAAAAGCCTCCGACCGGAGGCTTTTGACTTGATCGGCACGTAAGAGG
TTCCAACTTTCACCATAATGAAATAAGATCACTACCGGGCGTATTTTTTGAGTTATCGAGATTTTCAGGA
GCTAAGGAAGCTAAAATGAGCCATATTCAACGGGAAACGTCTTGCTCGAGGCCGCGATTAAATTCCAACA
TGGATGCTGATTTATATGGGTATAAATGGGCTCGCGATAATGTCGGGCAATCAGGTGCGACAATCTATCG
ATTGTATGGGAAGCCCGATGCGCCAGAGTTGTTTCTGAAACATGGCAAAGGTAGCGTTGCCAATGATGTT
ACAGATGAGATGGTCAGGCTAAACTGGCTGACGGAATTTATGCCTCTTCCGACCATCAAGCATTTTATCC
GTACTCCTGATGATGCATGGTTACTCACCACTGCGATCCCAGGGAAAACAGCATTCCAGGTATTAGAAGA
ATATCCTGATTCAGGTGAAAATATTGTTGATGCGCTGGCAGTGTTCCTGCGCCGGTTGCATTCGATTCCT
GTTTGTAATTGTCCTTTTAACGGCGATCGCGTATTTCGTCTCGCTCAGGCGCAATCACGAATGAATAACG
GTTTGGTTGGTGCGAGTGATTTTGATGACGAGCGTAATGGCTGGCCTGTTGAACAAGTCTGGAAAGAAAT
GCATAAGCTTTTGCCATTCTCACCGGATTCAGTCGTCACTCATGGTGATTTCTCACTTGATAACCTTATT
TTTGACGAGGGGAAATTAATAGGTTGTATTGATGTTGGACGAGTCGGAATCGCAGACCGATACCAGGATC
TTGCCATCCTATGGAACTGCCTCGGTGAGTTTTCTCCTTCATTACAGAAACGGCTTTTTCAAAAATATGG
TATTGATAATCCTGATATGAATAAATTGCAGTTTCACTTGATGCTCGATGAGTTTTTCTGAGGGCCCAAA
TGTAATCACCTGGCTCACCTTCGGGTGGGCCTTTCTGCGTTGCTGGCGTTTTTCCATAGGCTCCGCCCCC
CTGACGAGCATCACAAAAATCGATGCTCAAGTCAGAGGTGGCGAAACCCGACAGGACTATAAAGATACCA
GGCGTTTCCCCCTGGAAGCTCCCTCGTGCGCTCTCCTGTTCCGACCCTGCCGCTTACCGGATACCTGTCC
GCCTTTCTCCCTTCGGGAAGCGTGGCGCTTTCTCATAGCTCACGCTGTAGGTATCTCAGTTCGGTGTAGG
TCGTTCGCTCCAAGCTGGGCTGTGTGCACGAACCCCCCGTTCAGCCCGACCGCTGCGCCTTATCCGGTAA
CTATCGTCTTGAGTCCAACCCGGTAAGACACGACTTATCGCCACTGGCAGCAGCCACTGGTAACAGGATT
AGCAGAGCGAGGTATGTAGGCGGTGCTACAGAGTTCTTGAAGTGGTGGCCTAACTACGGCTACACTAGAA
GAACAGTATTTGGTATCTGCGCTCTGCTGAAGCCAGTTACCTCGGAAAAAGAGTTGGTAGCTCTTGATCC
GGCAAACAAACCACCGCTGGTAGCGGTGGTTTTTTTGTTTGCAAGCAGCAGATTACGCGCAGAAAAAAAG
GATCTCAAGAAGATCCTTTGATTTTCTACCGAAGAAAGGCCCACCCGTGAAGGTGAGCCAGTGAGTTGAT
TGCAGTCCAGTTACGCTGGAGTCTGAGGCTCGTCCTGAATGATATCAAGCTTGAATTCGTTTCGTCTCGC
AACTGTATGTGTGGCGGGTGTTATGGGGTTGTTGGATTATCCACGAGACGTGACGAATTCTCTAGATATC
GCTCAATACTGACCATTTAAATCAT
Features (pLannotate 1.2.2; 6 found; start..end, strand, type, name):
     21..52      +  terminator     tonB terminator: bidirectional E. coli tonB-P14 transcription terminator
     53..155     +  promoter       cat promoter: promoter of the E. coli cat gene encoding chloramphenicol acetyltransferase
    156..969     +  CDS            KanR (fragment): aminoglycoside phosphotransferase; aph(3')-Ia; confers resistance to kanamycin in bacteria or G418 (Geneticin®) in eukaryotes
    992..1019    +  terminator     T7Te terminator: phage T7 early transcription terminator
   1031..1618    -  rep_origin     ori: high-copy-number ColE1/pMB1/pBR322/pUC origin of replication
   1640..1669    -  terminator     T3Te terminator: phage T3 early transcription terminator
