[The description below was written by a language model from this plasmid's Addgene catalogue record and pLannotate feature annotations shown in this document.]
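Description:
YCe3757 HC_Kan_conn_U-V is a small synthetic-biology part plasmid from the EMMA (Extensible Mammalian Modular Assembly) toolkit, built on the pSMART HC_Kan backbone and propagated in E. coli. It is maintained at high copy from a ColE1/pUC-type origin and selected with kanamycin through an aph(3')-Ia aminoglycoside phosphotransferase gene, which the annotation places under the E. coli cat promoter. Characteristic of the pSMART design, the backbone is insulated by transcription terminators (tonB, T7 early and T3 early) that flank the marker and origin. These limit read-through transcription into or out of the cloning region, so the vector itself does not drive expression of the insert.

The payload is the assembly connector U-V, a synthetic DNA element that the depositor describes as having no biological function. It serves purely as a bridge in the EMMA modular assembly scheme, joining parts placed at positions 20 and 22 of the platform, presumably when the intervening position is left unfilled in a mammalian expression vector design. The connector is not annotated in either feature table. It must lie in the short unannotated stretch between the T3 and tonB terminators, since backbone elements account for nearly all of the roughly 1.85 kb plasmid. The cloning sites used to insert it are not recorded.

Two sequence records are available, a depositor sequence and a repository sequencing result. They differ by a few nucleotides in length and are written in opposite orientations, but they carry the same six features. The sequencing result scores the kanamycin resistance gene as a slightly shorter fragment.
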