Addgene plasmid #100663: YCe3757 HC_Kan_conn_U-V
Purpose: EMMA toolkit Assembly connector U-V
Depositing lab: Yizhi Cai. Depositing organization: University of Edinburgh. Publication: EMMA: An Extensible Mammalian Modular Assembly Toolkit for the Rapid Design and Production of Diverse Expression Vectors. Martella A, Matjusaitis M, Auxillos J, Pollard SM, Cai Y. ACS Synth Biol. 2017 Apr 24. doi: 10.1021/acssynbio.7b00016. PubMed 28418644.
Backbone
  Vector backbone: pSMART HC_Kan
  Vector type: Synthetic Biology
Growth in bacteria
  Bacterial resistance: Kanamycin, 50 μg/mL
  Growth temperature: 37°C
  Growth strain: DH5alpha
  Copy number: High Copy
Gene/Insert
  Gene/Insert name: EMMA toolkit Assembly connector U-V
  Species: Synthetic
  Cloning method: Restriction Enzyme; 5′ cloning site Unknown (unknown if destroyed); 3′ cloning site Unknown (unknown if destroyed)
Terms and licenses: Academic/Nonprofit Terms; Industry Terms: Not Available to Industry
Depositor comments: DNA element with no function. It is used as a bridge to connect parts placed in position 20 and 22 of EMMA platform.
How to cite: YCe3757 HC_Kan_conn_U-V was a gift from Yizhi Cai (Addgene plasmid # 100663 ; http://n2t.net/addgene:100663 ; RRID:Addgene_100663)
